Addgene plasmid #101082: p16 nlsGPS1-NR
Purpose: GA biosensor expression plasmid
Depositing lab: Wolf Frommer & Alexander Jones. Depositing organization: Carnegie Institution for Science. Publication: In vivo gibberellin gradients visualized in rapidly elongating tissues. Rizza A, Walia A, Lanquar V, Frommer WB, Jones AM. Nat Plants. 2017 Oct 2. doi: 10.1038/s41477-017-0021-9. PubMed 28970478.
Backbone
  Vector backbone: p16-Kan vector
  Backbone manufacturer: PMID: 24576426
  Vector type: Plant Expression
  Selectable markers: Neomycin (select with G418)
Growth in bacteria
  Bacterial resistance: Spectinomycin, 50 μg/mL
  Growth temperature: 37°C
  Growth strain: DH5alpha
  Copy number: High Copy
Gene/Insert
  Gene/Insert name: nlsGPS1-NR
  Species: A. thaliana (mustard weed), Synthetic
  Insert size (bp): 2840
  Mutation: AtGAI E51K E54R, AtGID1C S114A F115A
  Promoter: p16 (AT3G60245)
  Tag / fusion protein: cMyc (C terminal on insert)
  Cloning method: Gateway Cloning
Terms and licenses: Academic/Nonprofit Terms; Industry Terms: Not Available to Industry
How to cite: p16 nlsGPS1-NR was a gift from Wolf Frommer & Alexander Jones (Addgene plasmid # 101082 ; http://n2t.net/addgene:101082 ; RRID:Addgene_101082)
