[The description below was written by a language model from this plasmid's Addgene catalogue record and pLannotate feature annotations shown in this document.]
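Description:
p16 nlsGPS1-NR is a plant expression plasmid built on the p16-Kan backbone, a T-DNA binary vector of about 13.6 kb. It carries a high-copy ColE1/pMB1-type origin with a bom site for propagation in E. coli. It also carries the pVS1 replication and stability functions (RepA, oriV, StaA), which typically maintain such vectors in Agrobacterium. Bacterial selection is by spectinomycin through an aadA (SmR) gene. Between the nopaline-type left and right T-DNA borders are two units. The first is a plant selection cassette in which the mannopine synthase promoter and terminator drive neo (nptII), listed in the catalogue as neomycin/G418 selection. The second is the biosensor expression cassette.

The payload, nlsGPS1-NR (about 2.8 kb, inserted by Gateway cloning; an attB2 site is annotated), is a gibberellin (GA) biosensor variant under the p16 promoter (AT3G60245). The feature table does not annotate this promoter separately. The annotated reading frame runs from a YPet-like yellow fluorescent protein, through a fragment of the Arabidopsis DELLA protein GAI and the soluble GA receptor GID1C, to a Cerulean-like cyan fluorescent protein, followed by the pea rbcS-E9 terminator. This layout is characteristic of a FRET sensor in which GA-dependent GID1C–GAI interaction alters energy transfer between the two fluorophores. The record lists a C-terminal cMyc tag, and the name implies a nuclear localisation signal, but neither is annotated.

This version carries AtGAI E51K E54R and AtGID1C S114A F115A substitutions. The "NR" suffix probably marks a non-responsive control for the functional sensor, though the record describes the plasmid only as a GA biosensor expression plasmid. Leftover lac promoter, lacZα and multiple-cloning-site fragments appear to be backbone remnants.
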