Features (pLannotate 1.2.2; 30 found; start..end, strand, type, name):
     56..1129    +  CDS            pVS1 RepA: replication protein from the Pseudomonas plasmid pVS1 (Heeb et al., 2000)
   1195..1389    +  rep_origin     pVS1 oriV: origin of replication for the Pseudomonas plasmid pVS1 (Heeb et al., 2000)
   1592..1631    +  CDS            rop (fragment): Rop protein, which maintains plasmids at low copy number; rop
   1733..1873    +  misc_feature   bom: basis of mobility region from pBR322
   2059..2647    -  rep_origin     ori: high-copy-number ColE1/pMB1/pBR322/pUC origin of replication
   2893..3680    -  CDS            SmR (fragment): aminoglycoside adenylyltransferase (Murphy, 1985); aadA; confers resistance to spectinomycin and streptomycin
   3691..3747    -  CDS            GmR (fragment): gentamycin acetyltransferase; aacC1; confers resistance to gentamycin
   3923..3946    -  promoter       Pc promoter (fragment): intI1 (promoter lies within the coding sequence); class 1 integron promoter
   4205..4229    +  misc_feature   LB T-DNA repeat: left border repeat from nopaline C58 T-DNA
   4304..4498    -  CDS            mas1 (fragment): MAS1_AGRT9 - Protein inferred from homology: Swiss-Prot protein existence level 3. Reduces deoxy-fructosyl-glutamine to mannopine. From Agrobacterium tumefaciens (strain 15955).
   4601..4981    +  promoter       MAS promoter: mannopine synthase promoter (Velten et al., 1984)
   5011..5802    +  CDS            neo: KKA2_KLEPN - Also known as kan, nptII. Experimental evidence at protein level: Swiss-Prot protein existence level 1. Resistance to kanamycin, neomycin, paromomycin, ribostamycin, butirosin and gentamicin B. From Klebsiella pneumoniae.
   5826..5984    +  CDS            ble (fragment): BLE_KLEPN - Experimental evidence at protein level: Swiss-Prot protein existence level 1. Binding protein with a strong affinity to the bleomycin family of antibiotics. Binds to CL990; an antimitotic-antibiotic compound. From Klebsiella pneumoniae.
   6001..6253    +  terminator     MAS terminator: mannopine synthase terminator
   6698..6852    -  CDS            lacZα (fragment): LacZα fragment of β-galactosidase; lacZ fragment
   6859..7500    -  terminator     E9 terminator: terminator and polyadenylation signal from the pea rbcS-E9 gene
   7598..8311    -  CDS            Cerulean: Cerulean is a basic (constitutively fluorescent) cyan fluorescent protein published in 2004, derived from Aequorea victoria. It has low acid sensitivity.
   8325..8349    +  protein_bind   attB2: mutant version of attB; recombination site for the Gateway® BP reaction BP Clonase™
   8351..9382    -  CDS            GID1C: GID1C_ARATH - Also known as CXE19, GID1L3. Experimental evidence at protein level: Swiss-Prot protein existence level 1. Functions as soluble gibberellin (GA) receptor. GA is an essential hormone that regulates growth and development in plants. Binds with high affinity the biologically active gibberellin GA4, but has no affinity for the biologically inactive GAs. In response to GA, interacts with specific DELLA proteins, known as repressors of GA- induced growth, and targets them for degradation via proteasome. Seems to be required for GA signaling that controls root growth, seed germination a
   9401..9646    -  CDS            GAI (fragment): GAI_ARATH - Also known as RGA2 From Arabidopsis thaliana (Mouse-ear cress).
   9653..10366   -  CDS            YPet: YPet is a basic (constitutively fluorescent) yellow fluorescent protein published in 2005, derived from Aequorea victoria. It has moderate acid sensitivity.
  10415..10436   -  misc_feature   MCS (fragment): pUC18/19 multiple cloning site
  10910..10927   -  misc_feature   MCS (fragment): pUC18/19 multiple cloning site
  10958..10980   -  protein_bind   lac operator (fragment): The lac repressor binds to the lac operator to inhibit transcription in E. coli. This inhibition can be relieved by adding lactose or isopropyl-β-D-thiogalactopyranoside (IPTG). lac repressor encoded by lacI
  10984..11014   -  promoter       lac promoter: promoter for the E. coli lac operon
  11029..11050   -  protein_bind   CAP binding site: CAP binding activates transcription in the presence of cAMP. E. coli catabolite activator protein
  11063..11151   -  CDS            lacI (fragment): lac repressor; lacI; The lac repressor binds to the lac operator to inhibit transcription in E. coli. This inhibition can be relieved by adding lactose or isopropyl-β-D-thiogalactopyranoside (IPTG).
  11215..11239   +  misc_feature   RB T-DNA repeat: right border repeat from nopaline C58 T-DNA
  11589..11990   +  CDS            Y4CG_SINFN (fragment): Protein inferred from homology: Swiss-Prot protein existence level 3. From Sinorhizobium fredii (strain NBRC 101917 / NGR234).
  12550..13179   +  CDS            pVS1 StaA: stability protein from the Pseudomonas plasmid pVS1 (Heeb et al., 2000)
>Addgene plasmid #101082 | p16 nlsGPS1-NR | addgene full sequence | sequence record 194537 | Addgene NGS Result
GGGTTGTCTGCCGGCCCTGCAATGGCACTGGAACCCCCAAGCCCGAGGAATCGGCGTGAGCGGTCGCAAA
CCATCCGGCCCGGTACAAATCGGCGCGGCGCTGGGTGATGACCTGGTGGAGAAGTTGAAGGCCGCGCAGG
CCGCCCAGCGGCAACGCATCGAGGCAGAAGCACGCCCCGGTGAATCGTGGCAAGCGGCCGCTGATCGAAT
CCGCAAAGAATCCCGGCAACCGCCGGCAGCCGGTGCGCCGTCGATTAGGAAGCCGCCCAAGGGCGACGAG
CAACCAGATTTTTTCGTTCCGATGCTCTATGACGTGGGCACCCGCGATAGTCGCAGCATCATGGACGTGG
CCGTTTTCCGTCTGTCGAAGCGTGACCGACGAGCTGGCGAGGTGATCCGCTACGAGCTTCCAGACGGGCA
CGTAGAGGTTTCCGCAGGGCCGGCCGGCATGGCCAGTGTGTGGGATTACGACCTGGTACTGATGGCGGTT
TCCCATCTAACCGAATCCATGAACCGATACCGGGAAGGGAAGGGAGACAAGCCCGGCCGCGTGTTCCGTC
CACACGTTGCGGACGTACTCAAGTTCTGCCGGCGAGCCGATGGCGGAAAGCAGAAAGACGACCTGGTAGA
AACCTGCATTCGGTTAAACACCACGCACGTTGCCATGCAGCGTACGAAGAAGGCCAAGAACGGCCGCCTG
GTGACGGTATCCGAGGGTGAAGCCTTGATTAGCCGCTACAAGATCGTAAAGAGCGAAACCGGGCGGCCGG
AGTACATCGAGATCGAGCTAGCTGATTGGATGTACCGCGAGATCACAGAAGGCAAGAACCCGGACGTGCT
GACGGTTCACCCCGATTACTTTTTGATCGATCCCGGCATCGGCCGTTTTCTCTACCGCCTGGCACGCCGC
GCCGCAGGCAAGGCAGAAGCCAGATGGTTGTTCAAGACGATCTACGAACGCAGTGGCAGCGCCGGAGAGT
TCAAGAAGTTCTGTTTCACCGTGCGCAAGCTGATCGGGTCAAATGACCTGCCGGAGTACGATTTGAAGGA
GGAGGCGGGGCAGGCTGGCCCGATCCTAGTCATGCGCTACCGCAACCTGATCGAGGGCGAAGCATCCGCC
GGTTCCTAATGTACGGAGCAGATGCTAGGGCAAATTGCCCTAGCAGGGGAAAAAGGTCGAAAAGGTCTCT
TTCCTGTGGATAGCACGTACATTGGGAACCCAAAGCCGTACATTGGGAACCGGAACCCGTACATTGGGAA
CCCAAAGCCGTACATTGGGAACCGGTCACACATGTAAGTGACTGATATAAAAGAGAAAAAAGGCGATTTT
TCCGCCTAAAACTCTTTAAAACTTATTAAAACTCTTAAAACCCGCCTGGCCTGTGCATAACTGTCTGGCC
AGCGCACAGCCGAAGAGCTGCAAAAAGCGCCTACCCTTCGGTCGCTGCGCTCCCTACGCCCCGCCGCTTC
GCGTCGGCCTATCGCGGCCGCTGGCCGCTCAAAAATGGCTGGCCTACGGCCAGGCAATCTACCAGGGCGC
GGACAAGCCGCGCCGTCGCCACTCGACCGCCGGCGCCCACATCAAGGCACCCTGCCTCGCGCGTTTCGGT
GATGACGGTGAAAACCTCTGACACATGCAGCTCCCGGAGACGGTCACAGCTTGTCTGTAAGCGGATGCCG
GGAGCAGACAAGCCCGTCAGGGCGCGTCAGCGGGTGTTGGCGGGTGTCGGGGCGCAGCCATGACCCAGTC
ACGTAGCGATAGCGGAGTGTATACTGGCTTAACTATGCGGCATCAGAGCAGATTGTACTGAGAGTGCACC
ATATGCGGTGTGAAATACCGCACAGATGCGTAAGGAGAAAATACCGCATCAGGCGCTCTTCCGCTTCCTC
GCTCACTGACTCGCTGCGCTCGGTCGTTCGGCTGCGGCGAGCGGTATCAGCTCACTCAAAGGCGGTAATA
CGGTTATCCACAGAATCAGGGGATAACGCAGGAAAGAACATGTGAGCAAAAGGCCAGCAAAAGGCCAGGA
ACCGTAAAAAGGCCGCGTTGCTGGCGTTTTTCCATAGGCTCCGCCCCCCTGACGAGCATCACAAAAATCG
ACGCTCAAGTCAGAGGTGGCGAAACCCGACAGGACTATAAAGATACCAGGCGTTTCCCCCTGGAAGCTCC
CTCGTGCGCTCTCCTGTTCCGACCCTGCCGCTTACCGGATACCTGTCCGCCTTTCTCCCTTCGGGAAGCG
TGGCGCTTTCTCATAGCTCACGCTGTAGGTATCTCAGTTCGGTGTAGGTCGTTCGCTCCAAGCTGGGCTG
TGTGCACGAACCCCCCGTTCAGCCCGACCGCTGCGCCTTATCCGGTAACTATCGTCTTGAGTCCAACCCG
GTAAGACACGACTTATCGCCACTGGCAGCAGCCACTGGTAACAGGATTAGCAGAGCGAGGTATGTAGGCG
GTGCTACAGAGTTCTTGAAGTGGTGGCCTAACTACGGCTACACTAGAAGGACAGTATTTGGTATCTGCGC
TCTGCTGAAGCCAGTTACCTTCGGAAAAAGAGTTGGTAGCTCTTGATCCGGCAAACAAACCACCGCTGGT
AGCGGTGGTTTTTTTGTTTGCAAGCAGCAGATTACGCGCAGAAAAAAAGGATCTCAAGAAGATCCTTTGA
TCTTTTCTACGGGGTCTGACGCTCAGTGGAACGAAAACTCACGTTAAGGGATTTTGGTCATGCATGATAT
ATCTCCCAATTTGTGTAGGGCTTATTATGCACGCTTAAAAATAATAAAAGCAGACTTGACCTGATAGTTT
GGCTGTGAGCAATTATGTGCTTAGTGCATCTAACGCTTGAGTTAAGCCGCGCCGCGAAGCGGCGTCGGCT
TGAACGAATTTCTAGCTAGACATTATTTGCCGACTACCTTGGTGATCTCGCCTTTCACGTAGTGGACAAA
TTCTTCCAACTGATCTGCGCGCGAGGCCAAGCGATCTTCTTCTTGTCCAAGATAAGCCTGTCTAGCTTCA
AGTATGACGGGCTGATACTGGGCCGGCAGGCGCTCCATTGCCCAGTCGGCAGCGACATCCTTCGGCGCGA
TTTTGCCGGTTACTGCGCTGTACCAAATGCGGGACAACGTAAGCACTACATTTCGCTCATCGCCAGCCCA
GTCGGGCGGCGAGTTCCATAGCGTTAAGGTTTCATTTAGCGCCTCAAATAGATCCTGTTCAGGAACCGGA
TCAAAGAGTTCCTCCGCCGCTGGACCTACCAAGGCAACGCTATGTTCTCTTGCTTTTGTCAGCAAGATAG
CCAGATCAATGTCGATCGTGGCTGGCTCGAAGATACCTGCAAGAATGTCATTGCGCTGCCATTCTCCAAA
TTGCAGTTCGCGCTTAGCTGGATAACGCCACGGAATGATGTCGTCGTGCACAACAATGGTGACTTCTACA
GCGCGGAGAATCTCGCTCTCTCCAGGGGAAGCCGAAGTTTCCAAAAGGTCGTTGATCAAAGCTCGCCGCG
TTGTTTCATCAAGCCTTACGGTCACCGTAACCAGCAAATCAATATCACTGTGTGGCTTCAGGCCGCCATC
CACTGCGGAGCCGTACAAATGTACGGCCAGCAACGTCGGTTCGAGATGGCGCTCGATGACGCCAACTACC
TCTGATAGTTGAGTCGATACTTCGGCGATCACCGCTTCCCCCATGATGTTTAACTTTGTTTTAGGGCGAC
TGCCCTGCTGCGTAACATCGTTGCTGCTCCATAACATCAAACATCGACCCACGGCGTAACGCGCTTGCTG
CTTGGATGCCCGAGGCATAGACTGTACCCCAAAAAAACAGTCATAACAAGCCATGAAAACCGCCACTGCG
CCGTTACCACCGCTGCGTTCGGTCAAGGTTCTGGACCAGTTGCGTGAGCGCATACGCTACTTGCATTACA
GCTTACGAACCGAACAGGCTTATGTCCACTGGGTTCGTGCCCGAATTGATCACAGGCAGCAACGCTCTGT
CATCGTTACAATCAACATGCTACCCTCCGCGAGATCATCCGTGTTTCAAACCCGGCAGCTTAGTTGCCGT
TCTTCCGAATAGCATCGGTAACATGAGCAAAGTCTGCCGCCTTACAACGGCTCTCCCGCTGACGCCGTCC
CGGACTGATGGGCTGCCTGTATCGAGTGGTGATTTTGTGCCGAGCTGCCGGTCGGGGAGCTGTTGGCTGG
CTGGTGGCAGGATATATTGTGGTGTAAACAAATTGACGCTTAGACAACTTAATAACACATTGCGGACGTT
TTTAATGTACTGAATTAACGCCGAATTTCGAGGGGCCAACAGAGCCTGGCGTTCCCCTTTTGCATTGAGA
CCGATGTTCGTTCCGGAACCTTGCACGCCCCAGAGCTTCTCACCGTTCACGACAATTTCCTTCTCGTTGA
GGTCGGTCGCGCCATGTCGGATGAAATAAAAACTTTTGATACCAGCGGGGGCCTTCGCAGAGCCGAGGTA
GGTCTGAGAAATTGGCATTTTCACGTGTGGAAGATATGAATTTTTTTGAGAAACTAGATAAGATTAATGA
ATATCGGTGTTTTGGTTTTTTCTTGTGGCCGTCTTTGTTTATATTGAGATTTTTCAAATCAGTGCGCAAG
ACGTGACGTAAGTATCCGAGTCAGTTTTTATTTTTCTACTAATTTGGTCGTTTATTTCGGCGTGTAGGAC
ATGGCAACCGGGCCTGAATTTCGCGGGTATTCTGTTTCTATTCCAACTTTTTCTTGATCCGCAGCCATTA
ACGACTTTTGAATAGATACGCTGACACGCCAAGCCTCGCTAGTCAAAAGTGTACCAAACAACGCTTTACA
GCAAGAACGGAATGCGCGTGACGCTCGCGGTGACGCCATTTCGCCTTTTCAGAAATGGATAAATAGCCTT
GCTTCCTATTATATCTTCCCAAATTACCAATACATTACACTAGCATCTGAATTTCATAACCAATCTCGAT
ACACCAAATCGACTCTAGCGAATTCCCCGGATCGTTTCGCATGATTGAACAAGATGGATTGCACGCAGGT
TCTCCGGCCGCTTGGGTGGAGAGGCTATTCGGCTATGACTGGGCACAACAGACAATCGGCTGCTCTGATG
CCGCCGTGTTCCGGCTGTCAGCGCAGGGGCGCCCGGTTCTTTTTGTCAAGACCGACCTGTCCGGTGCCCT
GAATGAACTCCAGGACGAGGCAGCGCGGCTATCGTGGCTGGCCACGACGGGCGTTCCTTGCGCAGCTGTG
CTCGACGTTGTCACTGAAGCGGGAAGGGACTGGCTGCTATTGGGCGAAGTGCCGGGGCAGGATCTCCTGT
CATCTCACCTTGCTCCTGCCGAGAAAGTATCCATCATGGCTGATGCAATGCGGCGGCTGCATACGCTTGA
TCCGGCTACCTGCCCATTCGACCACCAAGCGAAACATCGCATCGAGCGAGCACGTACTCGGATGGAAGCC
GGTCTTGTCGATCAGGATGATCTGGACGAAGAGCATCAGGGGCTCGCGCCAGCCGAACTGTTCGCCAGGC
TCAAGGCGCGCATGCCCGACGGCGAGGATCTCGTCGTGACCCATGGCGATGCCTGCTTGCCGAATATCAT
GGTGGAAAATGGCCGCTTTTCTGGATTCATCGACTGTGGCCGGCTGGGTGTGGCGGACCGCTATCAGGAC
ATAGCGTTGGCTACCCGTGATATTGCTGAAGAGCTTGGCGGCGAATGGGCTGACCGCTTCCTCGTGCTTT
ACGGTATCGCCGCTCCCGATTCGCAGCGCATCGCCTTCTATCGCCTTCTTGACGAGTTCTTCTGAGCGGG
ACTCTGGGGTTCGAAATGACCGACCAAGCGACGCCCAACCTGCCATCACGAGATTTCGATTCCACCGCCG
CCTTCTATGAAAGGTTGGGCTTCGGAATCGTTTTCCGGGACGCCGGCTGGATGATCCTCCAGCGCGGGGA
TCTCATGCTGGAGTTCTTCGCCCACCCCGGAATTCCAGCTTCCCTGAAACCTTGGACTCCCATGTTGGCA
AAGGCAACCAAACAAACAATGAATGATCCGCTCCTGCATATGGGGCGGTTTGAGTATTTCAACTGCCATT
TGGGCTGAATTGAAGACATGCTCCTGTCAGAAATTCCGTGATCTTACTCAATATTCAGTAATCTCGGCCA
ATATCCTAAATGTGCGTGGCTTTATCTGTCTTTGTATTGTTTCATCAATTCATGTAACGTTTGCTTTTCT
TATGAATTTTCAAATAAATTATCGATAGTACTACGAATATTTCGTATCGCTGATCTTCTCAATCACAATG
ATGCGTAGTGACCCGACAAATAATTTAAGCGTCCTTAATACCAATCCTAAAATAATTGAGGCAAATAAAA
TTTTTTTGTAATTTTTATGATAGCAGATCGATTCTCCAGCAAGCCTGCAACAAAATATTGTGTATTTCTA
AATAGATTTTGATATTAAAATCCCGAGAAAGCAAAATTGCATTTAACAAAACAGTAATTTAGTACATTAA
TAAAAATTATGCTCAAACATTTCCATGAAATTAAAACATAATTACATTTTACAACACAATATTTTGCGAT
ATTATTGCCTTTCGCCAATTTAACACTGGAAGCAATTAAAGTAGGCCCACACAGAGCGCTTTGCAACACT
GACAACGCTTGCGGTTGGTCGGCCTCGATTGGCAAGCTGCTCTAGCATTCGCCATTCAGGCTGCGCAACT
GTTGGGAAGGGCGATCGGTGCGGGCCTCTTCGCTATTACGCCAGCTGGCGAAAGGGGGATGTGCTGCAAG
GCGATTAAGTTGGGTAACGCCAGGGTTTTCCCAGTCACGACGTTGTAAAACGACGGCCAGTGCCAAGCTT
GATGCATGTTGTCAATCAATTGGCAAGTCATAAAATGCATTAAAAAATATTTTCATACTCAACTACAAAT
CCATGAGTATAACTATAATTATAAAGCAATGATTAGAATCTGACAAGGATTCTGGAAAATTACATAAAGG
AAAGTTCATAAATGTCTAAAACACAAGAGGACATACTTGTATTCAGTAACATTTGCAGCTTTTCTAGGTC
TGAAAATATATTTGTTGCCTAGTGAATAAGCATAATGGTACAACTACAAGTGTTTTACTCCTCATATTAA
CTTCGGTCATTAGAGGCCACGATTTGACACATTTTTACTCAAAACAAAATGTTTGCATATCTCTTATAAT
TTCAAATTCAACACACAACAAATAAGAGAAAAAACAAATAATATTAATTTGAGAATGAACAAAAGGACCA
TATCATTCATTAACTCTTCTCCATCCATTTCCATTTCACAGTTCGATAGCGAAAACCGAATAAAAAACAC
AGTAAATTACAAGCACAACAAATGGTACAAGAAAAACAGTTTTCCCAATGCCATAATACTCAAACTCAGT
AGGATTCTGGTGTGTGCGCAATGAAACTGATGCATTGAACTTGACGAACGTTGTCGAAACCGATGATACG
AACGAAAGCTCTGCAGCCAACTAGTTGGATATCTCGAGTCGACACGCGTAGATCTCCGCGGACGTCCCGG
GCCCTTATAAATCTTCCTCACTTATCAATTTTTGTTCCTTGTACAGCTCGTCCATGCCGAGAGTGATCCC
GGCGGCGGTCAGGAACTCCAGCAGGACCATGTGATCGCGCTTCTCGTTGGGGTCTTTGAACAGGGCGGAC
TGGGTGCTCAGGTAGTGGTTGTCGGGCAGCAGCACGGGGCCGTCGCCGATGGGGGTGTTCTGCTGGTAGT
GGTCGGCGAGCTGCACGCTGCCGTCCTCGATGTTGTGGCGGATCTTGAAGTTGGCCTTGATGCCGTTCTT
CTGCTTGTCGGCGGTGATATAGACGTTGTCGCTGATGGCGTTGTACTCCAGCTTGTGCCCCAGGATGTTG
CCGTCCTCCTTGAAGTCGATGCCCTTCAGCTCGATGCGGTTCACCAGGGTGTCGCCCTCGAACTTCACCT
CGGCGCGGGTCTTGTAGTTGCCGTCGTCCTTGAAGAAGATGGTGCGCTCCTGGACGTAGCCTTCGGGCAT
GGCGGACTTGAAGAAGTCGTGCTGCTTCATGTGGTCGGGGTAGCGGGCGAAGCACTGCACGCCCCAGGTC
AGGGTGGTCACGAGGGTGGGCCAGGGCACGGGCAGCTTACCGGTGGTGCAGATGAACTTCAGGGTCAGCT
TGCCGTAGGTGGCATCGCCCTCGCCCTCGCCGGACACGCTGAACTTGTGGCCGTTTACGTCGCCGTCCAG
CTCGACCAGGATGGGCACCACCCCGGTGAACAGCTCCTCGCCCTTGCTCACACTAGTCGATATCACCACT
TTGTACAAGAAAGCTGGGTGTTGGCATTCTGCGTTTACAAATGCAGCTATCTCATCCATAACGGTATGGA
AGTGATTGTTGTTAGGCAATAAGTAGAAGCCAATAGTGGCTTGCTCCAAGTAAAGAAGCTTCACCTCTTG
ACCCGCTTTCTTGAGCCCTTCCGCGTACTTCAATTGCCAATCTTGAATCAAATCTAAACCCGCTACAACG
ACAAGACTCTTGGGGAAACTCAACCCTTCTAGACTCTTGCTTCTCGGGCCAAACGGGCTACACGCTGGAT
GCTCTCTGTCTTCACCCTCAGGAAGAAACGCTCTCCAATACCAATCTCGGTCTCTAACCGTAACAAAGTA
CTTCCCATCCAAACGTTTCTCAGATTCCGTTCTTTCGGTCCCTCCAAACATAGGGTTAAGCAAAATGTTC
CCCAAAACATCGATCCTTGACTCAACCGCTCTTACCGCGACATTATGCACAATGTTACCCCCAGAGCTAT
CACCCGCCAAGAAAATACGAACCTTTGAGTCTTTCTTGCTTCTAAGCCAAGAACTCGAGTTGACCCATTT
CAAAACAGCCCATCCATCATCATAAGCACAAGGGTATCGATTCTCTGGTGCACGACGATAATTCACAGAG
ACAACAACAGCACCACACAAACCAACAAGCCTACGACAAAGAGTATCATAAATAGCACTGTTTGCAGAAG
AATGTGCAGCGGCTCCACCATGAAAGAAGACAATAACAGGCACTATTTCACCATCAACAGGATTCTGTAG
ATCAGTAATACTTGGTGAAGTGCCAGCATCAGCTGGTCTGTAAACTCTGCTAAGCAAATTAGTTTGGCGA
TCGATGATCACATCAAAAGAGAAGACCCCATTAACAGGGTTGGCATTTGCAGGGACTTTCCGGTCTAGAA
ACTCTGCGAGATGACGGTTAAAAGTTCCGTCAGGGCGACGCAGGAGATTGTAAGCTAGCTTAAAGTTGGA
TATTAGAACCCATGTATTGAGAGGAACCACTGTCTTGCTCTCAATAAGATTAACTTCTTCACTTCCAGCC
ATTCCAGAACTTCGGCCGGCCCCAGGCGCGCCACTTGCATCGTACTCGGCGTTAGACGACGGAGGATTAA
GGTCGGTGAGCATAGAATCAAGCCACGTGTAAAGCTCCGCCGGATTATAGTGAACAGTCTCAGTAGCGAG
TTGAGAAAGATCGTCTTCTTGAACATTAGACATCATAACTCTAAGCTGCTTGAGTTTCTGAGCAACATCA
GCCATTTCGGATGACCTAACCTTGTAACCAAGAACAGCTAGAAGCTCATCGAAGCCTGCTTTTTTGTACA
AACTTGTGATATCGGTACCTATGCCCGCCGCCGTGAGGAACTCCAGGAGAACCATGTGGTCCCGTTTCTC
ATTCGGGTCCTTGAAGAGCGCGCTTTGGTACGAGAGGTAATGGTTATCCGGGAGGAGGACCGGCCCATCC
CCTATCGGCGTGTTTTGCTGATAGTGATCCGCCAGTTGGACCCCCCCATCCTCTATGTTATGCCGGATTT
TGAAATTGGCTTTGATCCCGTTCTTTTGCTTATCCGCGGTGATGTATACGTTATGCGAGTTGTAATTGTA
TTCGAGCTTATGGCCGAGTATGTTCCCATCCTCTTTGAAGTCAATCCCCTTGAGTTCGATCCGGTTGACG
AGCGTGTCCCCTTCAAACTTGACTTCCGCCCGCGTCTTATAGTTCCCATCGTCTTTGAAAAAGATCGTCC
GTTCCTGCACGTATCCCTCCGGCATCGCCGATTTGAAAAAGTCATGCTGTTTCATGTGGTCCGGATACCT
CGCAAAGCATTGGAGCCCGTATCCCAGCGTCGTGACCAGCGTCGGCCACGGGACCGGGAGTTTCCCCGTC
GTACAGATCAGCTTGAGAGTGAGCTTCCCATACGTCGCGTCCCCCTCCCCTTCCCCGCTGACCGAAAACT
TATGCCCGTTAACATCCCCGTCGAGTTCCACGAGGATCGGGACGACGCCCGTAAACAATTCTTCACCTTT
AGAAACCTCGAGCCCTCCAACCTTTCTCTTCTTCTTAGGCTGCAGCATCATGAGCTCTAGAGGATCCCCG
GGTACCCCACGCCGTCGTAGATGAGAAACCCTAATGAGCAAGTTCGCTTGTCACATTAAGCGTCTTTATA
TACGAATCGAATCATGTTAGGGCATTTTTTAATATGGGCCTTTGAACTATCATATATGGGCCATCAAATC
AACCATAAAGACATAAAAGCCTTGTTGCTCATATGAAGTGCAGACTTTTTAATATGGCCCTTTAACCTCA
TGTGGTAATATAACTCCGATTTGATTGAATTTAATCAAAATTTATTAATAACGATATTGGAAGAACATTG
AGCTCTCTGTGCTTTAAAACTGATGTACGAAAAGGTTAAACACAGAAATGAGAAATTTTGGAAGTTTTTT
GCTATATAATAAAATAGAGAAACTCCCTTTATAACAAATTAGTTTTGTTTGAAGCACTTGAAAAGAGAAA
AGACTTTTAAGAGAGAAACAAAAAAAGAGAAGAAGAAAGGAACCCAAAAGATGGTTCCAGGTACCGAGCT
CGAATTCGTAATCATGTCATAGCTGTTTCCTGTGTGAAATTGTTATCCGCTCACAATTCCACACAACATA
CGAGCCGGAAGCATAAAGTGTAAAGCCTGGGGTGCCTAATGAGTGAGCTAACTCACATTAATTGCGTTGC
GCTCACTGCCCGCTTTCCAGTCGGGAAACCTGTCGTGCCAGCTGCATTAATGAATCGGCCAACGCGCGGG
GAGAGGCGGTTTGCGTATTGGCTAGAGCAGCTTGAGCTTGGATCAGATTGTCGTTTCCCGCCTTCAGTTT
AAACTATCAGTGTTTGACAGGATATATTGGCGGGTAAACCTAAGAGAAAAGAGCGTTTATTAGAATAATC
GGATATTTAAAAGGGCGTGAAAAGGTTTATCCGTTCGTCCATTTGTATGTGCATGCCAACCACAGGGTTC
CCCTCGGGATCAAAGTACTTTAAAGTACTTTGATCCAACCCCTCCGCTGCTATAGTGCAGTCGGCTTCTG
ACGTTCAGTGCAGCCGTCTTCTGAAAACGACATGTCGCACAAGTCCTAAGTTACGCGACAGGCTGCCGCC
CTGCCCTTTTCCTGGCGTTTTCTTGTCGCGTGTTTTAGTCGCATAAAGTAGAATACTTGCGACTAGAACC
GGAGACATTACGCCATGAACAAGAGCGCCGCCGCTGGCCTGCTGGGCTATGCCCGCGTCAGCACCGACGA
CCAGGACTTGACCAACCAACGGGCCGAACTGCACGCGGCCGGCTGCACCAAGCTGTTTTCCGAGAAGATC
ACCGGCACCAGGCGCGACCGCCCGGAGCTGGCCAGGATGCTTGACCACCTACGCCCTGGCGACGTTGTGA
CAGTGACCAGGCTAGACCGCCTGGCCCGCAGCACCCGCGACCTACTGGACATTGCCGAGCGCATCCAGGA
GGCCGGCGCGGGCCTGCGTAGCCTGGCAGAGCCGTGGGCCGACACCACCACGCCGGCCGGCCGCATGGTG
TTGACCGTGTTCGCCGGCATTGCCGAGTTCGAGCGTTCCCTAATCATCGACCGCACCCGGAGCGGGCGCG
AGGCCGCCAAGGCCCGAGGCGTGAAGTTTGGCCCCCGCCCTACCCTCACCCCGGCACAGATCGCGCACGC
CCGCGAGCTGATCGACCAGGAAGGCCGCACCGTGAAAGAGGCGGCTGCACTGCTTGGCGTGCATCGCTCG
ACCCTGTACCGCGCACTTGAGCGCAGCGAGGAAGTGACGCCCACCGAGGCCAGGCGGCGCGGTGCCTTCC
GTGAGGACGCATTGACCGAGGCCGACGCCCTGGCGGCCGCCGAGAATGAACGCCAAGAGGAACAAGCATG
AAACCGCACCAGGACGGCCAGGACGAACCGTTTTTCATTACCGAAGAGATCGAGGCGGAGATGATCGCGG
CCGGGTACGTGTTCGAGCCGCCCGCGCACGTCTCAACCGTGCGGCTGCATGAAATCCTGGCCGGTTTGTC
TGATGCCAAGCTGGCGGCCTGGCCGGCCAGCTTGGCCGCTGAAGAAACCGAGCGCCGCCGTCTAAAAAGG
TGATGTGTATTTGAGTAAAACAGCTTGCGTCATGCGGTCGCTGCGTATATGATGCGATGAGTAAATAAAC
AAATACGCAAGGGGAACGCATGAAGGTTATCGCTGTACTTAACCAGAAAGGCGGGTCAGGCAAGACGACC
ATCGCAACCCATCTAGCCCGCGCCCTGCAACTCGCCGGGGCCGATGTTCTGTTAGTCGATTCCGATCCCC
AGGGCAGTGCCCGCGATTGGGCGGCCGTGCGGGAAGATCAACCGCTAACCGTTGTCGGCATCGACCGCCC
GACGATTGACCGCGACGTGAAGGCCATCGGCCGGCGCGACTTCGTAGTGATCGACGGAGCGCCCCAGGCG
GCGGACTTGGCTGTGTCCGCGATCAAGGCAGCCGACTTCGTGCTGATTCCGGTGCAGCCAAGCCCTTACG
ACATATGGGCCACCGCCGACCTGGTGGAGCTGGTTAAGCAGCGCATTGAGGTCACGGATGGAAGGCTACA
AGCGGCCTTTGTCGTGTCGCGGGCGATCAAAGGCACGCGCATCGGCGGTGAGGTTGCCGAGGCGCTGGCC
GGGTACGAGCTGCCCATTCTTGAGTCCCGTATCACGCAGCGCGTGAGCTACCCAGGCACTGCCGCCGCCG
GCACAACCGTTCTTGAATCAGAACCCGAGGGCGACGCTGCCCGCGAGGTCCAGGCGCTGGCCGCTGAAAT
TAAATCAAAACTCATTTGAGTTAATGAGGTAAAGAGAAAATGAGCAAAAGCACAAACACGCTAAGTGCCG
GCCGTCCGAGCGCACGCAGCAGCAAGGCTGCAACGTTGGCCAGCCTGGCAGACACGCCAGCCATGAAGCG
GGTCAACTTTCAGTTGCCGGCGGAGGATCACACCAAGCTGAAGATGTACGCGGTACGCCAAGGCAAGACC
ATTACCGAGCTGCTATCTGAATACATCGCGCAGCTACCAGAGTAAATGAGCAAATGAATAAATGAGTAGA
TGAATTTTAGCGGCTAAAGGAGGCGGCATGGAAAATCAAGAACAACCAGGCACCGACGCCGTGGAATGCC
CCATGTGTGGAGGAACGGGCGGTTGGCCAGGCGTAAGCGGCT
